>Addgene plasmid #63241 | pFusX1-23 | depositor partial sequence | sequence record 105000 | pFusX1_CCG original sequence
AGTCTTAAGCGTCTCCCCCTGAACCTGACCCCGGACCAAGTGGTGGCTATCGCCAGCCACGATGGCGGCA
AGCAAGCGCTCGAAACGGTGCAGCGGCTGTTGCCGGTGCTGTGCCAGGACCATGGCCTGACTCCGGACCA
AGTGGTGGCTATCGCCAGCCACGATGGCGGCAAGCAAGCGCTCGAAACGGTGCAGCGGCTGTTGCCGGTG
CTGTGCCAGGACCATGGCCTGACCCCGGACCAAGTGGTGGCTATCGCCAGCAACAATGGCGGCAAGCAAG
CGCTCGAAACGGTGCAGCGGCTGTTGCCGGTGCTGTGCCAGGACCATGGCCTGACGAGACGTC
