>Addgene plasmid #63241 | pFusX1-23 | depositor partial sequence | sequence record 105001 | FusX1
CGTCTCCCCCTGACCCCGGACCAAGTGGTGGCTATCGAGACCGGCGCCGCTACGGGCGCGTCCCATTCGC
CATTCAGGCTGCGCAACTGTTGGGAAGGGCGATCGGTGCGGGCTCTTCGCTATTACGCCAGCTGGCGAAA
GGGGGATGTGCTGCAAGGCGATTAAGTTGGGAACGCCAGGGTTTTCCCAGTCACGACGTTGTAAAACGAC
GGCCAGTGAGCGCGCGTAATCGACTCACTATAGGGCGAATTGGGTACCGGGCCCCCCCTCGAGGTCCTCC
AGCTTTTGTTCCCTTTAGTGAGGGTTAATTGCGCGCTTGGCGTAATCATGGTCATAGCTGTTTCCTGTGT
GAAATTGTTATCCGCTCACAATTCCACACAACATACGAGCCGGAAGCATAAAGTGTAAAGCCTGGGGTGC
CTAATGAGTGAGCTAACTCACATTAATTGCGTTGCGCTCACTGCCCGCTTTCCACCGGTGGTCTCTGGCG
GCAAGCAAGCGCTCGAAACGGTGCAGCGGCTGTTGCCGGTGCTGTGCCAGGACCATGGCCTGACGAGACG
TCTAGACCAGCCAGGACAGAAATGCCTCGACTTCGCTGCTACCCAAGGTTGCCGGGTGACGCACACCGTG
GAAACGGATGAAGGCACGAACCCAGTGGACATAAGCCTGTTCGGTTCGTAAGCTGTAATGCAAGTAGCGT
ATGCGCTCACGCAACTGGTCCAGAACCTTGACCGAACGCAGCGGTGGTAACGGCGCAGTGGCGGTTTTCA
TGGCTTGTTATGACTGTTTTTTTGGGGTACAGTCTATGCCTCGGGCATCCAAGCAGCAAGCGCGTTACGC
CGTGGGTCGATGTTTGATGTTATGGAGCAGCAACGATGTTACGCAGCAGGGCAGTCGCCCTAAAACAAAG
TTAAACATTATGAGGGAAGCGGTGATCGCCGAAGTATCGACTCAACTATCAGAGGTAGTTGGCGTCATCG
AGCGCCATCTCGAACCGACGTTGCTGGCCGTACATTTGTACGGCTCCGCAGTGGATGGCGGCCTGAAGCC
ACACAGTGATATTGATTTGCTGGTTACGGTGACCGTAAGGCTTGATGAAACAACGCGGCGAGCTTTGATC
AACGACCTTTTGGAAACTTCGGCTTCCCCTGGAGAGAGCGAGATTCTCCGCGCTGTAGAAGTCACCATTG
TTGTGCACGACGACATCATTCCGTGGCGTTATCCAGCTAAGCGCGAACTGCAATTTGGAGAATGGCAGCG
CAATGACATTCTTGCAGGTATCTTCGAGCCAGCCACGATCGACATTGATCTGGCTATCTTGCTGACAAAA
GCAAGAGAACATAGCGTTGCCTTGGTAGGTCCAGCGGCGGAGGAACTCTTTGATCCGGTTCCTGAACAGG
ATCTATTTGAGGCGCTAAATGAAACCTTAACGCTATGGAACTCGCCGCCCGACTGGGCTGGCGATGAGCG
AAATGTAGTGCTTACGTTGTCCCGCATTTGGTACAGCGCAGTAACCGGCAAAATCGCGCCGAAGGATGTC
GCTGCCGACTGGGCAATGGAGCGCCTGCCGGCCCAGTATCAGCCCGTCATACTTGAAGCTAGACAGGCTT
ATCTTGGACAAGAAGAAGATCGCTTGGCCTCGCGCGCAGATCAGTTGGAAGAATTTGTCCACTACGTGAA
AGGCGAGATCACCAAGGTAGTCGGCAAATAACCCTCGAGCCACCCATGACCAAAATCCCTTAACGTGAGT
TACGCGTCGTTCCACTGAGCGTCAGACCCCGTAGAAAAGATCAAAGGATCTTCTTGAGATCCTTTTTTTC
TGCGCGTAATCTGCTGCTTGCAAACAAAAAAACCACCGCTACCAGCGGTGGTTTGTTTGCCGGATCAAGA
GCTACCAACTCTTTTTCCGAAGGTAACTGGCTTCAGCAGAGCGCAGATACCAAATACTGTCCTTCTAGTG
TAGCCGTAGTTAGGCCACCACTTCAAGAACTCTGTAGCACCGCCTACATACCTCGCTCTGCTAATCCTGT
TACCAGTGGCTGCTGCCAGTGGCGATAAGTCGTGTCTTACCGGGTTGGACTCAAGACGATAGTTACCGGA
TAAGGCGCAGCGGTCGGGCTGAACGGGGGGTTCGTGCACACAGCCCAGCTTGGAGCGAACGACCTACACC
GAACTGAGATACCTACAGCGTGAGCATTGAGAAAGCGCCACGCTTCCCGAAGGGAGAAAGGCGGACAGGT
ATCCGGTAAGCGGCAGGGTCGGAACAGGAGAGCGCACGAGGGAGCTTCCAGGGGGAAACGCCTGGTATCT
TTATAGTCCTGTCGGGTTTCGCCACCTCTGACTTGAGCGTCGATTTTTGTGATGCTCGTCAGGGGGGCGG
AGCCTATGGAAAAACGCCAGCAACGCGGCCTTTTTACGGTTCCTGGCCTTTTGCTGGCCTTTTGCTCACA
TGTTCTTTCCTGCGTTATCCCCTGATTCTGTGGATAACCGTATTACCGCCTTTGAGTGAGCTGATACCGC
TCGCCGCAGCCGAACGACCGAGCGCAGCGAGTCAGTGAGCGAGGAAGCGGAAGAGCGCCCAATACGCAAA
CCGCCTCTCCCCGCGCGTTGGCCGATTCATTAATGCAGCTGGCACGACAGGTTTCCCGACTGGAAAGCGG
GCAGTGAGCGCAACGCAATTAATACGCGTACCGCTAGCCAGGAAGAGTTTGTAGAAACGCAAAAAGGCCA
TCCGTCAGGATGGCCTTCTGCTTAGTTTGATGCCTGGCAGTTTATGGCGGGCGTCCTGCCCGCCACCCTC
CGGGCCGTTGCTTCACAACGTTCAAATCCGCTCCCGGCGGATTTGTCCTACTCAGGAGAGCGTTCACCGA
CAAACAACAGATAAAACGAAAGGCCCAGTCTTCCGACTGAGCCTTTCGTTTTATTTGATGCCTGGCAGTT
CCCTACTCTCGCGTTAACGCTAGCATGGATGTTTTCCCAGTCACGACGTTGTAAAACGACGGCCAGTCTT
AAG
