>Addgene plasmid #63241 | pFusX1-23 | addgene partial sequence | sequence record 114261 | pCR8_R1 5'-cgaaccgaacaggcttatgt-3'
GTCACCCGGCAACCTTGGGTAGCAGCGAAGTCGAGGCATTTCTGTCCTGGCTGGTCTAGACGTCTCGTCA
GGCCATGGTCCTGGCACAGCACCGGCAACAGCCGCTGCACCGTTTCGAGCGCTTGCTTGCCGCCATTGTT
GCTGGCGATAGCCACCACTTGGTCCGGGGTCAGGCCATGGTCCTGGCACAGCACCGGCAACAGCCGCTGC
ACCGTTTCGAGCGCTTGCTTGCCGCCATCGTGGCTGGCGATAGCCACCACTTGGTCCGGAGTCAGGCCAT
GGTCCTGGCACAGCACCGGCAACAGCCGCTGCACCGTTTCGAGCGCTTGCTTGCCGCCATCGTGGCTGGC
GATAGCCACCACTTGGTCCGGGGTCAGGTTCAGGGGGAGACGCTTAAGACTGGCCGTCGTTTTACAACGT
CGTGACTGGGAAAACATCCATGCTAGCGTTAACGCGAGAGTAGGGAACTGCCAGGCATCAAATAAAACGA
AAGGCTCAGTCGGAAGACTGGGCCTTTCGTTTTATCTGTTGTTTGTCGGTGAACGCTCTCCTGAGTAGGA
CAAATCCGCCGGGAGCGGATTTGAACGTTGTGAAGCAACGGCCCGGAGGGTGGCGGGCAGGACGCCCGCC
ATAAACTGCCAGGCATCAAACTAAGCAGAAGGCCATCCTGACGGATGGCCTTTTTGCGTTTCTACAAACT
CTTCCTGGCTAGCGGTA
