[The description below was written by a language model from this plasmid's Addgene catalogue record.]
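Description:
pFusX1-23 is a bacterial library plasmid from the FusX TALE assembly system, a set of pre-built modules designed to allow rapid, one-step construction of custom TALE DNA-binding arrays for TALENs and related genome-engineering tools. It is built on the FusX1 backbone (about 3.0 kb without the insert), is maintained as a high-copy plasmid in standard E. coli cloning strains, and is selected with spectinomycin. The record does not name the origin of replication or list any other backbone features. No feature table is provided, so details beyond the catalogue fields cannot be confirmed.

The insert is a synthetic trimer of TALE repeats carrying the repeat-variable diresidues HD, HD and NN, which occupy positions 1 to 3 of the final array. Under the standard TALE code, HD recognises cytosine and NN recognises guanine, so this module specifies the triplet CCG, as reflected in its alternative name X1_CCG. The trimer was cloned into the backbone through BsaI sites that were destroyed in the process, which is typical of Golden Gate-style cloning with type IIS enzymes. The insert carries no mutations, and the record describes no promoter, tag or reporter, consistent with the plasmid being an assembly intermediate rather than an expression construct.

In use, this plasmid is chosen from the position 1–3 library when the target sequence begins with CCG. It is then combined with modules covering the later RVD positions to assemble a full-length TALE repeat domain in a receiving vector.
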