Addgene plasmid #63241: pFusX1-23
Purpose: Encodes RVD positions 1-3 in TALEN assembly
Depositing lab: Stephen Ekker. Depositing organization: Mayo Foundation for Medical Education and Research. Publication: FusX: A rapid one-step TALE assembly system for genome science. Ma AC, McNulty MS, Tanya PL, Jarryd CM, Martinez-Galvez G, Argue DP, Lee HB, Urban MD, Bullard CE, Blackburn PR, Man TK, Clark KJ, Ekker SC. Hum Gene Ther. 2016 Jun;27(6):451-63. doi: 10.1089/hum.2015.172 PubMed 26854857.
Backbone
  Vector backbone: FusX1
  Backbone size w/o insert (bp): 3013
  Vector type: TALEN
Growth in bacteria
  Bacterial resistance: Spectinomycin, 50 μg/mL
  Growth temperature: 37°C
  Growth strain: DH5alpha
  Copy number: High Copy
Gene/Insert
  Gene/Insert name: HD HD NN (alt name: X1_CCG)
  Species: Synthetic
  Mutation: none
  Cloning method: Restriction Enzyme; 5′ cloning site BsaI (destroyed during cloning); 3′ cloning site BsaI (destroyed during cloning)
  Sequencing primers: 5′ pCR8_F1; 3′ pCR8_R1
Terms and licenses: Academic/Nonprofit Terms; Industry Terms: Not Available to Industry
How to cite: pFusX1-23 was a gift from Stephen Ekker (Addgene plasmid # 63241 ; http://n2t.net/addgene:63241 ; RRID:Addgene_63241)
